>Addgene plasmid #72010 | Sema3a(L, del3)-AP-His | depositor full sequence | sequence record 135850 | Sema3a(L, del3)-AP-His sequence 8825 bps
GTCGAGGTCTCGACGGTATCGATTGACATTGATTATTGACTAGCTAGTTATTAATAGTAATCAATTACGG
GGTCATTAGTTCATAGCCCATATATGGAGTTCCGCGTTACATAACTTACGGTAAATGGCCCGCCTGGCTG
ACCGCCCAACGACCCCCGCCCATTGACGTCAATAATGACGTATGTTCCCATAGTAACGCCAATAGGGACT
TTCCATTGACGTCAATGGGTGGAGTATTTACGGTAAACTGCCCACTTGGCAGTACATCAAGTGTATCATA
TGCCAAGTCCGCCCCCTATTGACGTCAATGACGGTAAATGGCCCGCCTGGCATTATGCCCAGTACATGAC
CTTACGGGACTTTCCTACTTGGCAGTACATCTACGTATTAGTCATCGCTATTACCATGGTGATGCGGTTT
TGGCAGTACACCAATGGGCGTGGATAGCGGTTTGACTCACGGGGATTTCCAAGTCTCCACCCCATTGACG
TCAATGGGAGTTTGTTTTGGCACCAAAATCAACGGGACTTTCCAAAATGTCGTAATAACCCCGCCCCGTT
GACGCAAATGGGCGGTAGGCGTGTACGGTGGGAGGTCTATATAAGCAGAGCTCGTTTAGTGAACCGTCAG
ATCGCCTGGAGACGCCATCCACGCTGTTTTGACCTCCATAGAAGACACCGGGACCGATCCAGCCTCCGCG
GCCGGGAACGGTGCATTGGAACGCGGATTCCCCGTGCCAAGAGTGACGTAAGTACCGCCTATAGACTCTA
TAGGCACACCCCTTTGGCTCTTATGCATGCTATACTGTTTTTGGCTTGGGGCCTATACACCCCCGCTTCC
ATATGCTATAGGTGATGGTATAGCTTAGCCTATAGGTGTGGGTTATTGACCATTATTGACCACTCCCCTA
TTGGTGACGATACTTTCCATTACTAATCCATAACATGGCTCTTTGCCACAACTATCTCTATTGGCTATAT
GCCAATACTCTGTCCTTCAGAGACTGACACGGACTCTGTATTTTTACAGGATGGGGTCCCATTTATTATT
TACAAATTCACATATACAACAACGCCGTCCCCCGTGCCCGCAGTTTTTATTAAACATAGCGTGGGATCTC
CACGCGAATCTCGGGTACGTGTTCCGGACATGGGCTCTTCTCCGGTAGCGGCGGAGCTTCCACATCCGAG
CCCTGGTCCCATGCCTCCAGCGGCTCATGGTCGCTCGGCAGCTCCTTGCTCCTAACAGTGGAGGCCAGAC
TTAGGCACAGCACAATGCCCACCACCACCAGTGTGCCGCACAAGGCCGTGGCGGTAGGGTATGTGTCTGA
AAATGAGCTCGGAGATTGGGCTCGCACCGCTGACGCAGATGGAAGACTTAAGGCAGCGGCAGAAGAAGAT
GCAGGCAGCTGAGTTGTTGTATTCTGATAAGAGTCAGAGGTAACTCCCGTTGCGGTGCTGTTAACGGTGG
AGGGCAGTGTAGTCTGAGCAGTACTCGTTGCTGCCGCGCGCGCCACCAGACATAATAGCTGACAGACTAA
CAGACTGTTCCTTTCCATGGGTCTTTTCTGCAGAAGCTTGAATTCTCGAGGATCCGCGGCCGCGCCACCA
TGGGCTGGTTCACTGGGATTGCCTGTCTTTTCTGGGGTGTATTACTTACAGCCAGAGCAAACTATGCAAA
CGGAAAGAACAATGTGCCAAGACTGAAATTATCGTACAAAGAAATGTTGGAATCCAACAATGTGATCACT
TTTAATGGCTTGGCCAACAGCTCCAGTTACCACACCTTCCTTCTGGATGAAGAACGGAGTAGACTATATG
TTGGAGCAAAAGATCATATATTTTCATTCAACTTGGTGAACATTAAAGATTTTCAAAAGATTGTGTGGCC
AGTATCTTACACAAGGAGAGATGAATGCAAATGGGCTGGAAAAGATATCCTGAAAGAATGTGCCAATTTC
ATCAAGGTCCTGGAGGCTTATAATCAGACTCACTTGTATGCCTGTGGAACTGGGGCTTTCCATCCAATCT
GCACCTATATTGAAGTTGGACATCATCCTGAGGACAACATTTTTAAGCTGCAGGACTCACATTTTGAAAA
CGGTCGTGGGAAGAGCCCTTATGATCCCAAACTACTGACTGCCTCTCTTCTAATAGACGGTGAGTTGTAC
TCTGGAACTGCTGCGGACTTCATGGGACGGGACTTCGCTATCTTCAGAACACTGGGGCACCATCACCCCA
TCAGGACGGAGCAGCATGACTCCCGGTGGCTCAATGATCCTAGATTCATCAGTGCCCATCTCATCCCAGA
GAGTGACAACCCTGAAGATGACAAAGTATATTTTTTCTTCCGAGAAAATGCAATAGACGGAGAACACTCT
GGAAAAGCCACTCATGCTAGAATAGGTCAGATATGCAAGAATGACTTTGGTGGACACAGAAGTCTTGTGA
ATAAATGGACAACATTCCTAAAAGCACGCCTGATTTGCTCTGTGCCCGGTCCCAATGGCATTGACACCCA
TTTTGATGAATTGCAGGATGTATTCCTAATGAACTCTAAAGATCCTAAAAATCCGATCGTCTATGGAGTG
TTCACAACATCAAGCAACATCTTTAAGGGATCTGCTGTGTGCATGTACAGCATGAGTGATGTAAGAAGGG
TGTTCCTTGGTCCATATGCTCACAGAGATGGTCCCAACTATCAGTGGGTGCCTTACCAAGGAAGAGTCCC
TTATCCACGGCCAGGAACTTGTCCCAGTAAAACATTTGGCGGATTTGACTCCACAAAGGACCTTCCTGAT
GATGTCATAACTTTTGCAAGAAGTCATCCAGCCATGTACAACCCAGTGTTTCCTATAAATAATCGCCCGA
TCATGATCAAAACAGATGTAAATTATCAGTTCACACAAATTGTTGTAGACCGAGTGGATGCAGAAGATGG
CCAGTATGATGTTATGTTCATCGGAACAGATGTTGGAACCGTTCTTAAAGTGGTTTCAGTCCCCAAGGAG
ACTTGGCATGACCTAGAAGAAGTTCTTCTGGAAGAAATGACCGTCTTCCGGGAACCAACAACTATTTCGG
CAATGGAGCTTTCTACTAAACAGCAACAGCTGTACATTGGCTCAACTGCGGGAGTGGCACAGCTTCCTCT
ACACCGCTGTGACATCTATGGCAAAGCCTGTGCAGAATGCTGCCTCGCTCGGGACCCTTACTGTGCCTGG
GATGGGTCCTCATGCTCACGCTATTTTCCTACTGCAAAGGCCCGCACAAGAGCACAAGATATAAGGAATG
GAGACCCACTGACTCACTGCTCTGACTTGCAGCACCATGATAATCATCATGGGCCCAGCCTTGAAGAGAG
AATCATCTATGGAGTGGAAAACAGTAGTACATTCTTGGAATGCAGTCCGAAGTCACAGAGAGCCTTGGTA
TATTGGCAATTTCAGAGGAGAAATGAAGATCGAAAAGAGGAGATCAGAATGGGTGATCATATCATCAGGA
CAGAACAAGGGCTCCTGCTCCGTAGCCTGCAGAAGAAGGATTCAGGCAATTACCTGTGTCACGCTGTGGA
ACACGGATTCATGCAAACTCTTCTTAAGGTAACCCTGGAAGTCATTGACACAGAACATTTGGAAGAACTT
CTTCATAAAGATGACGATGGAGATGGCTCTAAGATAAAAGAAATGTCGAGCAGCATGACGCCCAGCCAGA
AAGTCTGGTACCGAGACTTCATGCAGCTCATTAACCACCCCAACCTGAACACGATGGATGAGTTCTGTGA
ACAAGTGTGGAAAAGGGACCGAAAGCAACGCCGACAAAGGCCGGGGCACTCTCAAGGGAGCAGCAACAAG
TGGAAGCACATGCAAGAGAGCAAGAAAGGTAGAAACAGGCGTACGCACGAGTTTGAGCGGGCACCCGGCG
CGCCTGGATCTTCCGGAATCATCCCAGTTGAGGAGGAGAACCCGGACTTCTGGAACCGCGAGGCAGCCGA
GGCCCTGGGTGCCGCCAAGAAGCTGCAGCCTGCACAGACAGCCGCCAAGAACCTCATCATCTTCCTGGGC
GATGGGATGGGGGTGTCTACGGTGACAGCTGCCAGGATCCTAAAAGGGCAGAAGAAGGACAAACTGGGGC
CTGAGATACCCCTGGCCATGGACCGCTTCCCATATGTGGCTCTGTCCAAGACATACAATGTAGACAAACA
TGTGCCAGACAGTGGAGCCACAGCCACGGCCTACCTGTGCGGGGTCAAGGGCAACTTCCAGACCATTGGC
TTGAGTGCAGCCGCCCGCTTTAACCAGTGCAACACGACACGCGGCAACGAGGTCATCTCCGTGATGAATC
GGGCCAAGAAAGCAGGGAAGTCAGTGGGAGTGGTAACCACCACACGAGTGCAGCACGCCTCGCCAGCCGG
CACCTACGCCCACACGGTGAACCGCAACTGGTACTCGGACGCCGACGTGCCTGCCTCGGCCCGCCAGGAG
GGGTGCCAGGACATCGCTACGCAGCTCATCTCCAACATGGACATTGACGTGATCCTAGGTGGGGGCCGAA
AGTACATGTTTCGCATGGGAACCCCAGACCCTGAGTACCCAGATGACTACAGCCAAGGTGGGACCAGGCT
GGACGGGAAGAATCTGGTGCAGGAATGGCTGGCGAAGCGCCAGGGTGCCCGGTATGTGTGGAACCGCACT
GAGCTCATGCAGGCTTCCCTGGACCCGTCTGTGACCCATCTCATGGGTCTCTTTGAGCCTGGAGACATGA
AATACGAGATCCACCGAGACTCCACACTGGACCCCTCCCTGATGGAGATGACAGAGGCTGCCCTGCGCCT
GCTGAGCAGGAACCCCCGCGGCTTCTTCCTCTTCGTGGAGGGTGGTCGCATCGACCATGGTCATCATGAA
AGCAGGGCTTACCGGGCACTGACTGAGACGATCATGTTCGACGACGCCATTGAGAGGGCGGGCCAGCTCA
CCAGCGAGGAGGACACGCTGAGCCTCGTCACTGCCGACCACTCCCACGTCTTCTCCTTCGGAGGCTACCC
CCTGCGAGGGAGCTCCATCTTCGGGCTGGCCCCTGGCAAGGCCCGGGACAGGAAGGCCTACACGGTCCTC
CTATACGGAAACGGTCCAGGCTATGTGCTCAAGGACGGCGCCCGGCCGGATGTTACCGAGAGCGAGAGCG
GGAGCCCCGAGTATCGGCAGCAGTCAGCAGTGCCCCTGGACGAAGAGACCCACGCAGGCGAGGACGTGGC
GGTGTTCGCGCGCGGCCCGCAGGCGCACCTGGTTCACGGCGTGCAGGAGCAGACCTTCATAGCGCACGTC
ATGGCCTTCGCCGCCTGCCTGGAGCCCTACACCGCCTGCGACCTGGCGCCCCCCGCCGGCACCACCGACG
CCGCGCACCCGGGTCATCATCACCATCACCATTAATCTAGAGATCTTATTAAAGCAGAACTTGTTTATTG
CAGCTTATAATGGTTACAAATAAAGCAATAGCATCACAAATTTCACAAATAAAGCATTTTTTTCACTGCA
TTCTAGTTGTGGTTTGTCCAAACTCATCAATGTATCTTATCATGTCTGGTCGACTCTAGCTAGACTCTTC
CGCTTCCTCGCTCACTGACTCGCTGCGCTCGGTCGTTCGGCTGCGGCGAGCGGTATCAGCTCACTCAAAG
GCGGTAATACGGTTATCCACAGAATCAGGGGATAACGCAGGAAAGAACATGTGAGCAAAAGGCCAGCAAA
AGGCCAGGAACCGTAAAAAGGCCGCGTTGCTGGCGTTTTTCCATAGGCTCCGCCCCCCTGACGAGCATCA
CAAAAATCGACGCTCAAGTCAGAGGTGGCGAAACCCGACAGGACTATAAAGATACCAGGCGTTTCCCCCT
GGAAGCTCCCTCGTGCGCTCTCCTGTTCCGACCCTGCCGCTTACCGGATACCTGTCCGCCTTTCTCCCTT
CGGGAAGCGTGGCGCTTTCTCATAGCTCACGCTGTAGGTATCTCAGTTCGGTGTAGGTCGTTCGCTCCAA
GCTGGGCTGTGTGCACGAACCCCCCGTTCAGCCCGACCGCTGCGCCTTATCCGGTAACTATCGTCTTGAG
TCCAACCCGGTAAGACACGACTTATCGCCACTGGCAGCAGCCACTGGTAACAGGATTAGCAGAGCGAGGT
ATGTAGGCGGTGCTACAGAGTTCTTGAAGTGGTGGCCTAACTACGGCTACACTAGAAGAACAGTATTTGG
TATCTGCGCTCTGCTGAAGCCAGTTACCTTCGGAAAAAGAGTTGGTAGCTCTTGATCCGGCAAACAAACC
ACCGCTGGTAGCGGTGGTTTTTTTGTTTGCAAGCAGCAGATTACGCGCAGAAAAAAAGGATCTCAAGAAG
ATCCTTTGATCTTTTCTACGGGGTCTGACGCTCAGTGGAACGAAAACTCACGTTAAGGGATTTTGGTCAT
GAGATTATCAAAAAGGATCTTCACCTAGATCCTTTTAAATTAAAAATGAAGTTTTAAATCAATCTAAAGT
ATATATGAGTAAACTTGGTCTGACAGTTACCAATGCTTAATCAGTGAGGCACCTATCTCAGCGATCTGTC
TATTTCGTTCATCCATAGTTGCCTGACTCCCCGTCGTGTAGATAACTACGATACGGGAGGGCTTACCATC
TGGCCCCAGTGCTGCAATGATACCGCGAGACCCACGCTCACCGGCTCCAGATTTATCAGCAATAAACCAG
CCAGCCGGAAGGGCCGAGCGCAGAAGTGGTCCTGCAACTTTATCCGCCTCCATCCAGTCTATTAATTGTT
GCCGGGAAGCTAGAGTAAGTAGTTCGCCAGTTAATAGTTTGCGCAACGTTGTTGCCATTGCTACAGGCAT
CGTGGTGTCACGCTCGTCGTTTGGTATGGCTTCATTCAGCTCCGGTTCCCAACGATCAAGGCGAGTTACA
TGATCCCCCATGTTGTGCAAAAAAGCGGTTAGCTCCTTCGGTCCTCCGATCGTTGTCAGAAGTAAGTTGG
CCGCAGTGTTATCACTCATGGTTATGGCAGCACTGCATAATTCTCTTACTGTCATGCCATCCGTAAGATG
CTTTTCTGTGACTGGTGAGTACTCAACCAAGTCATTCTGAGAATAGTGTATGCGGCGACCGAGTTGCTCT
TGCCCGGCGTCAATACGGGATAATACCGCGCCACATAGCAGAACTTTAAAAGTGCTCATCATTGGAAAAC
GTTCTTCGGGGCGAAAACTCTCAAGGATCTTACCGCTGTTGAGATCCAGTTCGATGTAACCCACTCGTGC
ACCCAACTGATCTTCAGCATCTTTTACTTTCACCAGCGTTTCTGGGTGAGCAAAAACAGGAAGGCAAAAT
GCCGCAAAAAAGGGAATAAGGGCGACACGGAAATGTTGAATACTCATACTCTTCCTTTTTCAATATTATT
GAAGCATTTATCAGGGTTATTGTCTCATGAGCGGATACATATTTGAATGTATTTAGAAAAATAAACAAAT
AGGGGTTCCGCGCACATTTCCCCGAAAAGTGCCACCTGACGTCTAAGAAACCATTATTATCATGACATTA
ACCTATAAAAATAGGCGTATCACGAGGCCCTTTCGTCTCGCGCGTTTCGGTGATGACGGTGAAAACCTCT
GACACATGCAGCTCCCGGAGGAATGTGTGTCAGTTAGGGTGTGGAAAGTCCCCAGGCTCCCCAGGCAGGC
AGAAGTATGCAAAGCATGCATCTCAATTAGTCAGCAACCAGGTGTGGAAAGTCCCCAGGCTCCCCAGCAG
GCAGAAGTATGCAAAGCATGCATCTCAATTAGTCAGCAACCATAGTCCCGCCCCTAACTCCGCCCATCCC
GCCCCTAACTCCGCCCAGTTCCGCCCATTCTCCGCCCCATGGCTGACTAATTTTTTTTATTTATGCAGAG
GCCGAGGCCGCCTCTGCCTCTGAGCTATTCCAGAAGTAGTGAGGAGGCTTTTTTGGAGGCCTAGGCTTTT
GCAAAAAGCTCCCGGGAGCTTGTATATCCATTTTCGTCCCGGAGACGGTCACAGCTTGTCTGTAAGCGGA
TGCCGGGAGCAGACAAGCCCGTCAGGGCGCGTCAGCGGGTGTTGGCGGGTGTCGGGGCTGGCTTAACTAT
GCGGCATCAGAGCAGATTGTACTGAGAGTGCACCATATGCGGTGTGAAATACCGCACAGATGCGTAAGGA
GAAAATACCGCATCAGGAAATTGTAAGCGTTAATATTTTGTTAAAATTCGCGTTAAATTTTTGTTAAATC
AGCTCATTTTTTAACCAATAGGCCGAAATCGGCAAAATCCCTTATAAATCAAAAGAATAGACCGAGATAG
GGT
[37 nt withheld, positions 8334-8370]
AAAGAACGTGGACTCCAACGTCAAAGG
[49 nt withheld, positions 8398-8446]
T
[91 nt withheld, positions 8448-8538]
G
[124 nt withheld, positions 8540-8663]
CCATTCGCCATTCAGGCTGCGCAACTGTTGGGAAGGGCGATCGGTGCGGGCCTCTTCGCTATTACGCCAG
CTGGCGAAAGGGGGATGTGCTGCAAGGCGATTAAGTTGGGTAACGCCAGGGTTTTCCCAGTCACGACGTT
GTAAAACGACGGCCAGTGAATT
Features (pLannotate 1.2.2; 14 found; start..end, strand, type, name):
     25..408     +  enhancer       CMV enhancer: human cytomegalovirus immediate early enhancer
    410..609     +  promoter       CMV promoter: human cytomegalovirus (CMV) immediate early promoter
    748..1573    +  intron         CMV intron A: human cytomegalovirus intron A (Chapman et al., 1991)
   1610..3916    +  CDS            Sema3a: SEM3A_MOUSE - Also known as Semad, SemD. Experimental evidence at protein level: Swiss-Prot protein existence level 1. Plays a role in growth cones guidance. May function to pattern sensory projections by selectively repelling axons that normally terminate dorsally. Involved in the development of the olfactory system and in neuronal control of puberty (By similarity). From Mus musculus (Mouse).
   3938..5389    +  CDS            SEAP: secreted alkaline phosphatase from human placenta The natural enzyme has a C-terminal transmembrane sequence that is replaced by a GPI anchor.
   5448..5569    +  polyA_signal   SV40 poly(A) signal: SV40 polyadenylation signal
   5778..6366    -  rep_origin     ori: high-copy-number ColE1/pMB1/pBR322/pUC origin of replication
   6537..7397    -  CDS            AmpR: β-lactamase; bla; confers resistance to ampicillin, carbenicillin, and related antibiotics
   7398..7502    -  promoter       AmpR promoter: bla
   7597..7632    +  CDS            rop (fragment): Rop protein, which maintains plasmids at low copy number; rop
   7655..7985    +  promoter       SV40 promoter: SV40 enhancer and early promoter
   8108..8207    +  misc_feature   bom (fragment): basis of mobility region from pBR322
   8235..8663    -  rep_origin     f1 ori (sequence partly withheld): f1 bacteriophage origin of replication; arrow indicates direction of (+) strand synthesis
   8667..8824    -  CDS            lacZα (fragment): LacZα fragment of β-galactosidase; lacZ fragment
