[The description below was written by a language model from this plasmid's Addgene catalogue record and pLannotate feature annotations shown in this document.]
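Description:
Sema3a(L, del3)-AP-His is an 8,825 bp mammalian expression plasmid built on the pCMVi-SV40ori backbone and designed to produce a secreted, tagged form of mouse Semaphorin 3A. It is propagated in E. coli as a high-copy plasmid through a ColE1/pUC-type origin and selected with ampicillin via the β-lactamase gene. The backbone also carries an f1 phage origin and small remnants of rop, bom and lacZα that are leftovers of earlier vector construction. An SV40 enhancer/early promoter region is present; as the backbone name suggests, it supplies the SV40 origin, which allows episomal amplification in cells expressing large T antigen.

Expression is driven by the human CMV immediate early enhancer and promoter followed by CMV intron A, an arrangement that generally boosts transcript processing and expression levels. The 2,307 bp Sema3a insert lies between retained NotI and AscI sites. According to the record it encodes the "long" form, truncated at proteolytic cleavage site P3, and lacks exon 3. It is fused at its C terminus to backbone-encoded human placental alkaline phosphatase (annotated as SEAP) and a 6X histidine tag. The His tag is stated in the catalogue entry but not separately annotated in the feature table. An SV40 polyadenylation signal terminates the transcript.

The AP moiety gives an enzymatic readout for detecting and quantifying the fusion protein, and the His tag permits capture or purification. The associated study was an extracellular biochemical interaction screen for recognition proteins in the retina, so the construct most likely served to produce a soluble Sema3A probe for binding assays.
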