Addgene plasmid #72010: Sema3a(L, del3)-AP-His
Purpose: Expresses the Sema3A protein (truncated at cleavage site P3; ie, long and missing exon 3), C-terminally fused to alkaline phosphatase + 6X histidine tag.
Depositing lab: Woj Wojtowicz. Depositing organization: University of California, Berkeley. Publication: An extracellular biochemical screen reveals that FLRTs and Unc5s mediate neuronal subtype recognition in the retina. Visser JJ, Cheng Y, Perry SC, Chastain AB, Parsa B, Masri SS, Ray TA, Kay JN, Wojtowicz WM. Elife. 2015 Dec 3;4. pii: e08149. doi: 10.7554/eLife.08149. PubMed 26633812.
Backbone
  Vector backbone: pCMVi-SV40ori
  Vector type: Mammalian Expression
Growth in bacteria
  Bacterial resistance: Ampicillin, 100 μg/mL
  Growth temperature: 37°C
  Growth strain: DH5alpha
  Copy number: High Copy
Gene/Insert
  Gene/Insert name: Sema3a (alt names: Semaphorin 3A; SemD; SEMA1; Semad; coll-1; Hsema-I; NCBI gene ID 20346)
  Species: M. musculus (mouse)
  Insert size (bp): 2307
  Entrez Gene: Sema3a (a.k.a. Hsema-I, SEMA1, SemD, Semad, coll-1)
  Promoter: CMV
  Tag / fusion protein: AP-His (C terminal on backbone)
  Cloning method: Restriction Enzyme; 5′ cloning site NotI (not destroyed); 3′ cloning site AscI (not destroyed)
  Sequencing primers: 5′ GTCAGAGGTAACTCCCGTTGC; 3′ GAGGTTCTTGGCGGCTGTC
Terms and licenses: Academic/Nonprofit Terms; Industry Terms: Not Available to Industry
How to cite: Sema3a(L, del3)-AP-His was a gift from Woj Wojtowicz (Addgene plasmid # 72010 ; http://n2t.net/addgene:72010 ; RRID:Addgene_72010)
