>Addgene plasmid #72010 | Sema3a(L, del3)-AP-His | addgene partial sequence | sequence record 135410 | pMRB101-F 5'-aagatgcaggcagctgagtt-3'
CGTTGCGGTGCTGTTAACGGTGGAGGGCAGTGTAGTCTGAGCAGTACTCGTTGCTGCCGCGCGCGCCACC
AGACATAATAGCTGACAGACTAACAGACTGTTCCTTTCCATGGGTCTTTTCTGCAGAAGCTTGAATTCTC
GAGGATCCGCGGCCGCGCCACCATGGGCTGGTTCACTGGGATTGCCTGTCTTTTCTGGGGTGTATTACTT
ACAGCCAGAGCAAACTATGCAAACGGAAAGAACAATGTGCCAAGACTGAAATTATCGTACAAAGAAATGT
TGGAATCCAACAATGTGATCACTTTTAATGGCTTGGCCAACAGCTCCAGTTACCACACCTTCCTTCTGGA
TGAAGAACGGAGTAGACTATATGTTGGAGCAAAAGATCATATATTTTCATTCAACTTGGTGAACATTAAA
GATTTTCAAAAGATTGTGTGGCCAGTATCTTACACAAGGAGAGATGAATGCAAATGGGCTGGAAAAGATA
TCCTGAAAGAATGTGCCAATTTCATCAAGGTCCTGGAGGCTTATAATCAGACTCACTTGTATGCCTGTGG
AACTGGGGCTTTCCATCCAATCTGCACCTATATTGAAGTTGGACATCATCCTGAGGACAACATTTTTAAG
CTGCAGGACTCACATTTTGAAAACGGTCGTGGGAAGAGCCCTTATGATCCCAAACTACTGACTGCCTCTC
TTCTAATAGACGGTGAGTTGTACTCTGGAACTGCTGCGGACTTCATGGGACGGGACTTCGCTATCTTCAG
AACACTG
