>Addgene plasmid #72010 | Sema3a(L, del3)-AP-His | addgene partial sequence | sequence record 135849 | SV40pA-R 5'-GAAATTTGTGATGCTATTGC-3'
ATAAGATCTCTAGATTAATGGTGATGGTGATGATGACCCGGGTGCGCGGCGTCGGTGGTGCCGGCGGGGG
GCGCCAGGTCGCAGGCGGTGTAGGGCTCCAGGCAGGCGGCGAAGGCCATGACGTGCGCTATGAAGGTCTG
CTCCTGCACGCCGTGAACCAGGTGCGCCTGCGGGCCGCGCGCGAACACCGCCACGTCCTCGCCTGCGTGG
GTCTCTTCGTCCAGGGGCACTGCTGACTGCTGCCGATACTCGGGGCTCCCGCTCTCGCTCTCGGTAACAT
CCGGCCGGGCGCCGTCCTTGAGCACATAGCCTGGACCGTTTCCGTATAGGAGGACCGTGTAGGCCTTCCT
GTCCCGGGCCTTGCCAGGGGCCAGCCCGAAGATGGAGCTCCCTCGCAGGGGGTAGCCTCCGAAGGAGAAG
ACGTGGGAGTGGTCGGCAGTGACGAGGCTCAGCGTGTCCTCCTCGCTGGTGAGCTGGCCCGCCCTCTCAA
TGGCGTCGTCGAACATGATCGTCTCAGTCAGTGCCCGGTAAGCCCTGCTTTCATGATGACCATGGTCGAT
GCGACCACCCTCCACGAAGAGGAAGAAGCCGCGGGGGTTCCTGCTCAGCAGGCGCAGGGCAGCCTCTGTC
ATCTCCATCAGGGAGGGGTCCAGTGTGGAGTCTCGGTGGATCTCGTATTTCATGTCTCCAGGCTCAAAGA
GACCCATGAGATGGGTCACAGACGGGTCCAGGGAAGCCTGCATGAGCTCAGTGCGGTTCCACACATACCG
GGCACCCTGGCGCTTCGCCAGCCATTCCTGCACCAGAT
